>Addgene plasmid #217442 | SG3ΔENV CA Q67H/N74D | addgene full sequence | sequence record 426703 | Addgene NGS Result
GTTGGGTCTTGTGCAATTAATTTCTACAGCTTCTTTCAGCTGTACTATTATGGTTTTAGCATTGTCCGAG
AAATTGGCAGATCTAATTACTACCTCTTCTTCTGCTAGGCTGCCATTTAACAGCAGTTGAGTTGATACTA
CTGGCTTAATTCCATGTGTACATTGTACTGTGCTGACATTTTTACATGATCCTGTTCCATTGAACTTCTT
ATCTTTACACTTTAGAATCGCAAAACCAGCCGGGGCACAATAATGTATGGGAATTGGCTCAAAGGATATC
TTTGGACAGGCCTGTGTAGTGACTGAGGTGTTACAACTTATCAACCTATATTTGGTACTATTCTTATCAT
TATCTATTGGTACTACATCAAGTTTATAAAAGAGTGCATATGCTTTCTGCTTCTTATCTCCTAAGACATT
GAAAGAGCAGTTCTTTATTTCTCCTCTTTCCATCTTTTTCCAGCTACCACTAGGGGTATTAGTACTAGCT
AGTGGTATTAGTAGCATTCTTCAACTCATCAGTGCAATTTAGAGTAACACAGAGTGGGGTTAATTTTACA
CATGGCTTTAGGCTTTGATCCCATAAACTGATTATATCCTCCTGCATCTGTTCTACCATGTTATTTTTCC
ACATGTTAAAATCTTCTGTCACATTTTCTAATACTATCTCTTGTGGGTTGGGGTCTGTGGGTATACAGGC
ATGTGTGGCCCAAACATTATGTACCTCTGTATCATATGCTTTAGCATCTGATGCACAAAATAGAGTGGTG
GTTGCTTCTTTCCATACAGGTACCCCATAATATACTGTGACCCACAAATTCCCTGCAGCACTATAGATCA
TCAATATCCCAAAGAGCATGGTGCCCCATCTCCACAAGTGCTGATAATTCTTCCTGATCTCCTTCACTCT
CATTGCCACTGTCTTCTGCTCTTTTACTTATTCTTTTAATTAACCTGTCTATTTTTCTTTGTCTTAATAT
TTTCCTATATTCTATTAATACTATGGACCACACAACTATTGCTATTATTCCTACCACTACTAATGCTACT
ATTGCTGCTATTTGTATAGGTTGCATTACATGCACTACTTACTGCTTTGATAGAGAAGCTTGATGAGCCT
GACTGTCTTGAGGAGCTCTTCGTCGCTGTCTCCGCTTCTTCCTGCCATAGGAGATGCCTAAGCCTTTTGT
CATGAAACAAACTTGGCAATGTAAGCAACACTTTTTACAATAGCATTTGGTACAAGCAGTTTTAGGCTGG
CTTCCTGGATGCTTCCAGGGCTCTAGTCTAGGATCTACTGGCTCCATTTCTTGCTCTTCTTCGTTGAGTA
ATGCCTATTCTGCTATGTCGACACCCAATTCTGAAAAGAGTAAACAGCAGTTGTTGCAGAGTTCTTACTA
GGGCTTCCACTCCTGCCCAAGTATCCCCATAAGTTTCATAGATATATTGCCCTAAGCCATGGAGCCATAT
CCTAGGAAAATGTCTAACAGCTTCATTCTTAAGTTCTTCTAAAAGCTCTAGTGTCCATTCATTGTATGGC
TCCCTCTGTGGCCCTTGGTCTTCTGGGGCTTGTTCCATCTATCCTCTGTTAGTTTTGTAACACTAGGCAA
AGGTGGCTTTATCCTTTTTGGTGTTATTAATGCTGCTAGTGCTAGGTACTGTAGAGATCCTACCTTGTTA
TGTCCTGCTTGATATTCACACCTAGGACTAACTATATGTCCTAATATGGCATTTCTTATGGCAGATTCTG
AAAAACAATCAAAGTAATACAGATGAATTAGTTGGTCTGCTAGGTCAGGGTCTACTTGTGTGCTATATCT
CTTTTTCCTCCATTCTACGGAGACTCCATGACCCAAATGCCAATCTCTTTCTCCTGTATGCAGACCCCAA
TATGTTGTTATTACCAATCTAGCATCCCCTAGTGGGATGTGTACTTCTGAACTTATTTTTGGGTGAGTGC
TTTCATAGTGATGTCTATAAAACCATCCCTTTGCTTTCCTTGAAATATACATATGGTGTTTTACTAAACT
TATCCATGTTCTAATCCTCATCCTGTCTACTTGCCACACAATCATCACCTGCCATCTGTTTTCCATAATC
TCTAATGATCTTTGCTTTTCTTCTTGGCACTACTTTTATGTCACTATTATCTTGTATTACTACTGCCCCT
TCACCTTTCCAGAGAAGCTTTGCTGGTCCTTTCCAAAGTGGATCTTTGTTGTCCCTGTAATAAACCCGAA
AATTTTGAATTTTTGTAATTTGTTTTTGTAGTTCTTTAGTTTGTATGTCTGTTGCTATTATGTCTACTAT
TCTTTCCCCTGCACTGTACCCCCCAATCCCCCCTTTTCTTTTAAAATTGTGGATAAATACTGCCATTTGT
ACTGCTGTTTTAAGATGTTCAGCCTGATCTCTTACCTGTCCTATAATTTTCTTTAATTCTTTATTCATAG
ATTCTACTACTCCTTGACTTTGGGGATTGTAGGGAATGCCAAATTCCTGCTTGATCCCTGCCCACCAACA
GGCGGCCTTAACCGTGGTACTGGTGAAATTGCTGCCATTGTCTGTATGTATTGTTTTTACTGGCCATCTT
CCTGCTAATTTTAAGAGAAAGTATGCTGTTTCCTGCCCTGTCTCTGCTGGAATAACTTCTGCTTCTATAT
ATCCACTGGCTACATGAACCGCCACCAGGATAATTTTTCCTTCTAGATGTGTGCAATCTAGTTGCCATAT
TCCTGGACTACAGTCTACTTGTCCATGCATGGCTTCTCCTTTTAGCTGACATTTATCACAGCTGGCTACT
ATTTCTTTTGCTACTACAGGTGGTAAGTTAAAATCACTAGCCATGGCTCTCCAATTACTGTGATATTTCT
CATGTTCTTCTTGGGCCTTATCTATTCCATCTAAAAATAGTACTTTCCTGACCCCAGCACTGACTAATTT
ATCTACTTGTTCATTTCCTCCAATTCCTTTGTGTGCTGGTACCCATGCCAGGTAGACCTTTTCCTTTTTT
ATTAACTGCTCTATTATTTGACTGACTAATTCTGATTCACTTTTATCTGGTTGTGCTTGAATGATTCCTA
ATGCATATTGTGAGTCTGTTACTATGTTTACTTCTAATCCAGAATCCTGCAAAGCTAGATGAATTGCTTC
TAACTCAGTCTTCTGATTTGTTGTGTCAGTTAGGGTGACAACTTTTTGTCTTCCTTTGTTAGTAACATAT
CCTGCTTTTCCTAATTTAGTCTCCCTGTTAGCTGCTCCATCTACATAGAAAGTTTCTGCGCCTTCTATGG
GCTCTTTCTCTAACTGGTACCATAATTTCACTAAGGGAGGGGTATTGACAAACTCCCATTCAGGAATCCA
GGTGGCTTGCCAATACTCTGTCCACCATGTTTCCCATGTTTCTTTTTGTATGGGCAGTCTAAATTTAGGA
GTTTTTCCCCATATTATTATGCATTCTGTGGTTATTTTTTGCACTGCCTCTGTTAATTGTTTTACATCAT
TAGTGTGGGCACCCCTCGTTCTTGCATATTTTCCTGTTTTCAGATTTTTAAATGGCTCTTGATAAATTTG
ATATGTCCATTGGCCTTGCCCCTGTTTCTGTATTTCTGCTATTAAGTCTTTTGATGGGTCATAATACACT
CCATGTACTGGTTCTTTTAGAATTTCCCTGTTTTCTGCCAGTTCTAGCTCTGCTTCTTCTGTTAGTGTTA
CTACTTCTGTTAGTGCTTTGGTTCCCCTAAGGAGTTTACATAACTGCTTCACTTTGATCCCTGAGTAAAT
CTGACTTGCCCAATTCAATTTTCCCACTAACTTCTGTATGTCATTGACAGTCCAGCTGTCTTTTTCTGGC
AGCACTATAGGCTGTACTGTCCATTTATCAGGATGGAGTTCATAACCCATCCAAAGGAATGGAGGTTCTT
TCTGATGTTTTTTGTCTGGTGTGGTAAATCCCCACCTTAACAGATGTTGTCTCAGTTCCTCTATTTTTGT
TCTATGCTGCCCTATTTCTAAGTCAGATCCTACATACAAATCATCCATGTACTGATAGATAACTATGTCT
GGATTTTGCTTTCTAAAAGGCTCTAAGATTTTTGTCATGCTACTTTGGAATATTGCTGGTGATCCTTTCC
ATCCCTGTGGGAGCACATTGTACTGATATCTAATCCCTGGTGTCTCATTGTTTATACTAGGTATGGTAAA
TGCAGTATATTTCCTGAAGTCTTTATCTAAGGGAACTGAGAAATATGCATCACCCACATCTAGTACTGTT
ACTGATTTTTTCTTTTTTAATCCAGCGGGATGTGGTATTCCTAATTGAACTTCCCAGAAGTCTTGAGTCC
TCTTATTAAGTTCTCTGAAATCTACTAATTTTCTCCATTTAGTACTGTCTTTTTTCTTTATAGCAAATAC
TGGAGTATTGTATGGATTTTCAGGCCCAATTTTTGAAATCTTCCCTTCCTTTTCCATTTCTGTACAAATT
TCTACTAATGCTTTTATTTTTTCTTCTGTCAATGGCCATTGTTTAACTTTTGGGCCATCCATTCCTGGCT
TTAATTTTACTGGTACAGTTTCAATAGGACTAATGGGAAAATTTAGAGTGCAACCAATCTGAGTCAACAG
ATTTCTTCCAATTATGTTGACAGGTGTAGGTCCTACTAATACTGTACCTATAGCTTTATGTCCACAGATT
TCTATGGGTATCTGATCATACTGTCTTACTTTGATAAAACCTCCAATTCCCCCTATCATTTTTGGCTTCC
ATCTCCCTGGCAAATTCATTTCTTCTAATACTGTATCATCTGCTCCTGTATCTAATAGAGCCTCCTTTAG
TTGCCCCCCTATCTTTATTGTGACGAGGGGTCGTTGCCAAAGAGTGATCTGAGGGAAGCTAAGGGATACA
TTTCCTTGTCTTCCCGCTCCTGCTTCTGAGGGGGAGTTGTTGTCTCCTCCCCAAACCTGAAGCTCTCTTC
TGGTGGAGCTGTTGGCTCTAGTCTGCTCTGAGGAAAATTCCCTGGCCTTCCCTTGTGGGAAGGCCAGATC
TTCCCTAAAAAATTAGCCTGTCTCTCTGTACAATCTTTCATTTGGTGTCCTTCCTTTCCACATTTCCAGC
AGCCCCTTTTCCTAGGGGCCTTGCAATTTCTGGCTATATGCCCTTCTTTGCCACAATTGAAACACTTAAC
AGTCTTTCTTTGGTTCCTAAAATTGCCTCTCTGCATCATTATGGTGGCTGAATTTGTTACTTGGCTCATT
GCTTCCGCCAAAACTCTTGCTTTGTGGCCGGGTCCTCCCACTCCCTGACATGCTGTCATCATTTCCTCTA
GTGTAGCTCCTGGTCCCAATGCTTTTAAAATGGTCTTACAATCTGGGTTCGCATTTTGGACCAACAAGGT
TTCTGTCATCCAATTTTTTACCTCCTGTGAAGCTTGCTCGGCTCTTAAAGTTTTATAGAACCTGTCTACA
TAGTCTCTAAAGGATTCCTTTGGTCCTTGTCTTATGTCCAGAATGCTAGAAGGACTATACATCCTTACTA
TTTTATTTAATCCCAGGATTATCCATCTTTTATAGATTTCTCCTACTGGGATAGGTGGATTATTTGTCAT
CCATCCTATTTGTTCCTGAAGGGTACTAGTAGTTCCTGCTATGTCACTTCCCCTTGGTTCTCTCATCTGG
CCTGGTGCAACAGGCCCTGCTTGCACTGGATGCAATCTATCCCATTCTGCAGCTTCCTCGTCGATGGTCT
CTTTTAACATGTGCATAGCTGCTTGATGTCCCCCCACTGTGTTTAGCATGGTGTTTAAATCTTGTGGGGT
GGCTCCTTCTGATAATGCTGAAAACATGGGTATTACTTCTGGGCTGAAAGCCTTCTCTTCTACTACTTTT
ACCCATGCATTTAAAGTTCTGGGTGATATGGCCTGATGTACCATTTGCCCCTGGATGTTCTGCACTATAG
GGTAATTTCGGCTGACCTGGCTGCTGTTTCCTGTGTCAGCTGCTGCTTGCTGTGCTTTTTTCTTACTGTT
GTTTTGCTCTTCCTCTATCTTCTCTAAAGCTTCCTTGGTGTCTTTTACATCTATCATTTGATGCACACAA
TAGAGGACTGCTATTGTATTATATAATGATTTAAGTTCTTCTGATCCTGTCTGAAGGGACGGTTGTAGCT
GTCCCAGTATTTGTCTACAGCCTTCTGCTGTTTCTAACAGGCCGGGATTAACTGCGAATCGTTCTAGCTC
CCTGCTTGCCCATACTAGATGTTTTAATTTATATTTTTTCTTTCCCCCTGGCCTTAACCGAATTTTCTCC
CACTTATCCAATTTTCCCCCGCTCAATACTGACGCTCTCGCACCCATCTCTCTCCTTCTAGCCTCCGCTA
GTCAAAATTTTTGGCGTACTCACCAGTCGCCGCCCCTCGCCTCTTGCCGTGCGCGCTTCAGCAAGCCGAG
TCCTGCGTCGAGAGAGCTCCTCTGGTTTCTCTTTCGCTTTCCGGTCCCTGTTCGGGCGCCACTGCTAGAG
ATTTTCCACACTGACTAAAAGGGTATGAGGGATCTCTAGCTACCAGAGTCACACAACAGACGGGCACACA
CTACTTGAAGCACTCAAGGCAAGCTTTATTGAGGCTTAAGCAGTGGGTTCCCTAGCTAGCCAGAGAGCTC
CCAGGCTCAGATCTGGTCTAACCAGAGAGACCCAGTACAGGCAAAAGCAGCTGCTTATATGCAGCATCTG
AGGGCTCGCCACTCCCCGGTCCCGCCCAGGCCACGCCTCCCCTGGAAAGTCCCCAGCGGAAAGTCCCTTG
TAGAAAGCGCGATGTCATCGGTTCTTGTAGTACTCCGGATGCAGCTCTCGGGCCATGTGATGAAATGCTA
GGCGGCTGTCAAACCTCCACTCTAGCACTTCTCTCTCCGGGTCATCCATCCCATGCTGGCTCATAGGGTG
TAGCAAGCTGTTGTTTTCTCCTTCATTGGCCTCTTCTATCTTCTCTGGATCAACTGGTACTAGCTTGAAA
CACCATCCAAAGGTCAGTGGATATCTGATCCCTGGCCCTGGTGTGTAGTTCTGCCAATCAGGGAAGTAGC
CTTGTGTGTGGTAGGTCCACAGATCAAGGATATCTTGTCTTCTTTGGGAGATAATTAGCCCTTCCAATTT
TCTAGTTATTTTTATTTACTATAATACAAACAACATATTCAATTATTAAAATCAATGATATTTGCTGAGG
CTTTGTTCATGGCCCTAGCTTATGGTCAATTCTAGTACAATTTCCATGTGCAAGGGAAAAGATGGTTAAT
ACCACCATTAATAGTTTCAATGTTCTACGTATGACAATTAGATCAAGCCTGCTAATTGTGATGTATGTAT
GTCCTATATATGTGCATCCATTGTGAGGGCATATTTGTCTGTTTCTTTTAGTTCAAAATAAAATTTTTGG
TTTATAGATGTTTGGGCTATTTTACTGGGTACACATAAAGGATTGTGGTAACTCTGGTGGATCAATCCCC
TTACACTATAAAATGTAGTTCTCTTTTTCTACTACTGTTTATTGTATTAAAGTCTCCTTTGCCTGATTGG
TATAGCCACACTTATTTCCTTCAGTTAGCATTTGGATGGTATACCTTTTCGCATCATTTTCTCTCAATCT
TTCTAGGTACTTATATTTAGGTAATTATTATTTGTCCAGTCTGATGATTTTTGCCATTTACTTGAAATAT
TTAGCCCATTTCCATGTAACATAATTACTAATTTAGTTGCCTGCTTGTTTTATATTTTCTTTCTTGTCTT
CTTCTGAATTTATCACATATTCTATATCCAATTTTTTTCTGTATTCATTTGTTACACATTCTTTTCTTTT
AGTGGTTACCCTAGATATTTTCTTATTCATCCTTCACTTAACACAATTTTCATACATATACTTTTACTAC
TTCCTCTATAATGCCAGAATCATAGAACACTGCTGAGTAGCAGTTTTGCTATGAAGGAGACTACCTCTGG
TTTGTCCCTGTTCCTAGGATGAGACTCTGCAGAGCCTTCATTTCAAAAGCTAGCAGATCGTTATCTTCTA
GGTACCTAGATACTATAAGAATTGCTTTGTTTTTAAGAGACTTCTGGTTTAGCTCTCTAGCCTAAGCAGC
TTCAGAATTTGGCAAATGTCTACGGGGGAAGAAACTGGGTGTGTTGAAAATCATCAGTGTGTATTCACCA
CTTCCTCAAACGCTTTCAACTCTCACCTATTGTTCTCAAGTCGCTTCCCCTAGAGAATCTTTATCTCAAC
ACCATAGGACTAGAAAATATCCCAATCTCCTTTTCTGAGATTTTGGTTTATCTCTTCCGCCCAGCTGAAC
TACAGAATTTAGGAATATACTGAGGGCGTTCTCTGTGTTTAAAGGCCCCTCATATTTCCAATCTGCCACT
CAGGCTGCAGCCCAAAGGCCTCCTCTACTCTGTACCCAGGAAAAACAATGATCAGCTGCAGACCTCTCAG
CTCACTTGTGAAAGGTATTCCCCCAGGGTGCAAAATTTTGCTTTCTTTAATCATTTTTACACCCATTGTT
CTCTATCGCTAAATATATAAATTTTGTAAATTACCTGGCTTTTCTAGTTGTTTTATTAAGAGTCTTGGAC
TACCAAGAACTACTGCATCCTATCCCCCAAAACGTTCTAATTCCATTTGAATAGTAAGTCTTCCACAACT
ATAAATCTATGAGTTGAAATAATTTGTTGATGACTTTAATTTCAAAATAAGACACAAGATCACTTACCAC
TTGAGGACAGAGATGGAGAGTTAAGATTTGAGAACAGGAAAAAATAGAGAAACGTAGCCCTGAGAAAATC
AACCATTATGAAACAACAGAAAACGTGTCAGTTATATATTATCAGACTATATATTTAAAAAGTATTCCAT
AGAAGGAATTCACTGGCCGTCGTTTTACAACGTCGTGACTGGGAAAACCCTGGCGTTACCCAACTTAATC
GCCTTGCAGCACATCCCCCTTTCGCCAGCTGGCGTAATAGCGAAGAGGCCCGCACCGATCGCCCTTCCCA
ACAGTTGCGCAGCCTGAATGGCGAATGGAAATTGTAAGCGTTAATATTTTGTTAAAATTCGCGTTAAATT
TTTGTTAAATCAGCTCATTTTTTAACCAATAGGCCGAAATCGGCAAAATCCCTTATAAATCAAAAGAATA
GACCGAGATAGGGT
[37 nt withheld, positions 9185-9221]
AAAGAACGTGGACTCCAACGTCAAAGG
[49 nt withheld, positions 9249-9297]
T
[91 nt withheld, positions 9299-9389]
G
[124 nt withheld, positions 9391-9514]
CAGGTGGCACTTTTCGGGGAAATGTGCGCGGAACCCCTATTTGTTTATTTTTCTAAATACATTCAAATAT
GTATCCGCTCATGAGACAATAACCCTGATAAATGCTTCAATAATATTGAAAAAGGAAGAGTATGAGTATT
CAACATTTCCGTGTCGCCCTTATTCCCTTTTTTGCGGCATTTTGCCTTCCTGTTTTTGCTCACCCAGAAA
CGCTGGTGAAAGTAAAAGATGCTGAAGATCAGTTGGGTGCACGAGTGGGTTACATCGAACTGGATCTCAA
CAGCGGTAAGATCCTTGAGAGTTTTCGCCCCGAAGAACGTTTTCCAATGATGAGCACTTTTAAAGTTCTG
CTATGTGGCGCGGTATTATCCCGTATTGACGCCGGGCAAGAGCAACTCGGTCGCCGCATACACTATTCTC
AGAATGACTTGGTTGAGTACTCACCAGTCACAGAAAAGCATCTTACGGATGGCATGACAGTAAGAGAATT
ATGCAGTGCTGCCATAACCATGAGTGATAACACTGCGGCCAACTTACTTCTGACAACGATCGGAGGACCG
AAGGAGCTAACCGCTTTTTTGCACAACATGGGGGATCATGTAACTCGCCTTGATCGTTGGGAACCGGAGC
TGAATGAAGCCATACCAAACGACGAGCGTGACACCACGATGCCTGTAGCAATGGCAACAACGTTGCGCAA
ACTATTAACTGGCGAACTACTTACTCTAGCTTCCCGGCAACAATTAATAGACTGGATGGAGGCGGATAAA
GTTGCAGGACCACTTCTGCGCTCGGCCCTTCCGGCTGGCTGGTTTATTGCTGATAAATCTGGAGCCGGTG
AGCGTGGGTCTCGCGGTATCATTGCAGCACTGGGGCCAGATGGTAAGCCCTCCCGTATCGTAGTTATCTA
CACGACGGGGAGTCAGGCAACTATGGATGAACGAAATAGACAGATCGCTGAGATAGGTGCCTCACTGATT
AAGCATTGGTAACTGTCAGACCAAGTTTACTCATATATACTTTAGATTGATTTAAAACTTCATTTTTAAT
TTAAAAGGATCTAGGTGAAGATCCTTTTTGATAATCTCATGACCAAAATCCCTTAACGTGAGTTTTCGTT
CCACTGAGCGTCAGACCCCGTAGAAAAGATCAAAGGATCTTCTTGAGATCCTTTTTTTCTGCGCGTAATC
TGCTGCTTGCAAACAAAAAAACCACCGCTACCAGCGGTGGTTTGTTTGCCGGATCAAGAGCTACCAACTC
TTTTTCCGAAGGTAACTGGCTTCAGCAGAGCGCAGATACCAAATACTGTTCTTCTAGTGTAGCCGTAGTT
AGGCCACCACTTCAAGAACTCTGTAGCACCGCCTACATACCTCGCTCTGCTAATCCTGTTACCAGTGGCT
GCTGCCAGTGGCGATAAGTCGTGTCTTACCGGGTTGGACTCAAGACGATAGTTACCGGATAAGGCGCAGC
GGTCGGGCTGAACGGGGGGTTCGTGCACACAGCCCAGCTTGGAGCGAACGACCTACACCGAACTGAGATA
CCTACAGCGTGAGCTATGAGAAAGCGCCACGCTTCCCGAAGGGAGAAAGGCGGACAGGTATCCGGTAAGC
GGCAGGGTCGGAACAGGAGAGCGCACGAGGGAGCTTCCAGGGGGAAACGCCTGGTATCTTTATAGTCCTG
TCGGGTTTCGCCACCTCTGACTTGAGCGTCGATTTTTGTGATGCTCGTCAGGGGGGCGGAGCCTATGGAA
AAACGCCAGCAACGCGGCCTTTTTACGGTTCCTGGCCTTTTGCTGGCCTTTTGCTCACATGTTCTTTCCT
GCGTTATCCCCTGATTCTGTGGATAACCGTATTACCGCCTTTGAGTGAGCTGATACCGCTCGCCGCAGCC
GAACGACCGAGCGCAGCGAGTCAGTGAGCGAGGAAGCGGAAGAGCGCCCAATACGCAAACCGCCTCTCCC
CGCGCGTTGGCCGATTCATTAATGCAGCTGGCACGACAGGTTTCCCGACTGGAAAGCGGGCAGTGAGCGC
AACGCAATTAATGTGAGTTAGCTCACTCATTAGGCACCCCAGGCTTTACACTTTATGCTTCCGGCTCGTA
TGTTGTGTGGAATTGTGAGCGGATAACAATTTCACACAGGAAACAGCTATGACCATGATTACGCCAAGCT
CTAATACGACTCACTATAGGGAAAGCTTGCATGCCTGCAGGTCGACTCTAGAGGATCCGTAGTGATGTGA
CATTTTTCAATTCCTATTATTTAAATTTATGTTCTCTCTCCCCCTCCCCATCCTCCTTTTATCAGTTTTG
CTAAGTGGTCAATTACATTAATCTTTTCAAAGAACCAACTTTTTCTTAGCTTTGTCAATTTTCTCTATGT
AAGATTACTTTCTATTCACTAATTTCTGCTCTTGTCTTCATTATTTCTTTACTTCTACTGTCTTTAGGTT
TGATTTCCTATTCCTTTTCTACCTCCTTAAAAAAGCTTTCTTTTCCAATGCATAGACTTAAGGCTATAAA
TTTCATCTTAGCATTTCAGCAGCAGCAATCTAGATCATTGTAGTTCACCTTCATTTTCAATCAGTTTAAA
ATATTTTCTAATAGCCATCATAAATTCTTCTTTTAAGTCATATGTTATTCAAAAGCATAGTGTTTTATTT
CTAGGCAGCTAGGAATTTTTGCTAGAGATTTTCCACACTGACTAAAAGGGTATGAGGGATCTCTAGCTAC
CAGAGTCACACAACAGACGGGCACACACTACTTGAAGCACTCAAGGCAAGCTTTATTGAGGCTTAAGCAG
TGGGTTCCCTAGCTAGCCAGAGAGCTCCCAGGCTCAGATCTGGTCTAACCAGAGAGACCCAGTACAGGCA
AAAGCAGCTGCTTATATGCAGCATCTGAGGGCTCGCCACTCCCCGGTCCCGCCCAGGCCACGCCTCCCCT
GGAAAGTCCCCAGCGGAAAGTCCCTTGTAGAAAGCGCGATGTCATCGGTTCTTGTAGTACTCCGGATGCA
GCTCTCGGGCCATGTGATGAAATGCTAGGCGGCTGTCAAACCTCCACTCTAGCACTTCTCTCTCCGGGTC
ATCCATCCCATGCTGGCTCATAGGGTGTAGCAAGCTGTTGTTTTCTCCTTCATTGGCCTCTTCTATCTTC
TCTGGATCAACTGGTACTAGCTTGAAACACCATCCAAAGGTCAGTGGATATCTGATCCCTGGCCCTGGTG
TGTAGTTCTGCCAATCAGGGAAGTAGCCTTGTGTGTGGTAGGTCCACAGATCAAGGATATCTTGTCTTCT
TTGGGAGAAAATTAGCCCTTCCAGTCCCCCCTTTTCTTTTAAAAAGTGGCTAATATCTACAGCTGCCTTG
TAAGTTATTGGTCTTAAAGGTACCTGAGGTCTGACTGGAAAACCCACCTCCTCCTCCTCTTGTGCTTCCA
GCCAGGCACAATCAGCATTGTTAGCTGCTGTATTGCTACTTGTGATTGCTCCATGTTTTTCCAGGTCTCT
AGATACTGCTCCCACCCCATCTGCTGCTGGCTCAGCTCGTCTCATTCTTTCCCTTACAGCATGCCATCCA
CCCTCCATACGTTTTGACCACTTGCCACCCATCTTATAGCAAAAGCCTTTCCAAGCCCTGTCTTATTCTT
CTAGGTATGTGGAGAATAGCTCTATAAGTTCTTTGTACTACTTCTATAACCCTATCTGTTCCCTCAGCTA
CTGCTATGGCTGTGACATTAAGCAAGTTAACAGCACTATTCTTTAGTTCCTGGCTCCAATACTGTAGGAG
ACTCCACCAATACTTGAGGGCTTCCCACCCCCTGCGTCCCAGAAGTTCCACAATCCTCGTTACAACCAAG
ATTAAGTCTCTCAAGCGGTGGTAGCTGAAGAGGCACAGGCTCCGCAGATCGTCCCAGAAAAGTGCTAAGA
ATCCGTTCACTAATCGACCGGATCTGTCTCTGTCTCTCTCTCCACCTTCTTCTTCGATTCCTTCGGGCCT
GTCGGGTCCCCTCGGGGTTGGGAGGTGGGTCTGAAACGACAATGGTGAGTATCCCTGCCTAACTCTATTC
ACTATAGAAAGTACAGTAAAAACTATTCTTAAACCTATCAAGCCTCCTACTATCATTATGAATATTTTTA
TATACCACAGCCAGTTTGTTATTGTAAACCAATTCCACAAACTTGCCCATTTATCTAATTCCAATAATTC
TTGTTCATTCTTTTCTTGCTGGTTCTGCGATTCTTCAATTAAGTTGTATATTAAGTCTGTGTAATTTTCA
ATTTCTCTTTCCCACTGCATCCAAGTCATGTTATCCCAAATCTGATTCAGAGATTTATTACTCCAACTAG
CATTCCAAGGCACAGCAGTGGTGCAAATGAGTTTTCCAGAGCAACCCCAAATCCCCAGGAGCTGTTGATC
CTTTAGGTATCTTTCCACAGCCAGGACTCTTGCCTGGAGCTGCTTGATGCCCCAGACTGTGAGTTGCAAC
AGATGCTGTTGCGCCTCAATAGCCCTCAGCAAATTGTTCTGCTGTTGCACTATACCAGACAATAATTGTC
TGGCCTGTACCGTCAACGTCATTGACGCTGCGCCCATAGTGCTTCCTGCTGCTCCCAAGAACCCAAGGAA
CAGAGCTCCTATTCCCACTGCTCTTTTTTCTCTTTGCACCACTCTTCTCTTTGCCGTGGTGGGTGCTACT
CCTAATGGTTCAATTTTTACTACTTTATATTTATATAATTCACTTCTCCAATTGTCCCTCATATCTCCTC
CTCCAGGTCTGAAGGTCTCGGTGGTATTGGTATCGCTCGTACCACCATCTCTTGTTAATAGCAGCCCTGT
AATATTTGATGTACATCTAATTTGTCCGCTGATGGGAGGGGCATACATTGCTTTTCCTACTTCCTGCCAC
ATGTTTATAATTTGTTTTATTCTGCATGGGAGTGTGATATTTCCTCCAGTGTCATCTGACCTTTCAGCAC
TACTATTCCAAGTATTATTCCCAGCCCAAGTACTATTAAACAGTTGTGTTGACTTACAGTAGAAAAATTC
CCCTCCACAATTAAAACTATGCATTACAATTTCTGGGTCCCCTCCTGAGGATTGATTAAAGACTATTGTT
TTATTCTCAAATTGTTCTCTTAATTTTATAACTATCTGTCTTAAAGTGTCATTCCATTTTGCTCTACTAA
GGTTACAATGTGCTTGTCTTATATCTCCTACTATTTCTCCTGTTGTATAATATACTCTCCCTGGTCCCGT
AGTTATACGTTTTCTTGTTTTTTT
Features (pLannotate 1.2.2; 22 found; start..end, strand, type, name):
    488..814     -  CDS            env (fragment): ENV_HV2RO - Experimental evidence at protein level: Swiss-Prot protein existence level 1. The gp120-gp41 heterodimer allows rapid transcytosis of the virus through CD4 negative cells such as simple epithelial monolayers of the intestinal, rectal and endocervical epithelial barriers. Both gp120 and gp41 specifically recognize glycosphingolipids galactosyl- ceramide (GalCer) or 3' sulfo-galactosyl-ceramide (GalS) present in the lipid rafts structures of epithelial cells. Binding to these alternative receptors allows the rapid transcytosis of the virus through the epithelial cells. This transcyto
    834..1076    -  CDS            vpu: VPU_HV1S1 - Experimental evidence at protein level: Swiss-Prot protein existence level 1. Enhances virion budding by targeting host CD4 and Tetherin/BST2 to proteasome degradation. Degradation of CD4 prevents any unwanted premature interactions between viral Env and its host receptor CD4 in the endoplasmic reticulum. Degradation of antiretroviral protein Tetherin/BST2 is important for virion budding, as BST2 tethers new viral particles to the host cell membrane. Mechanistically, Vpu bridges either CD4 or BST2 to BTRC, a substrate recognition subunit of the Skp1/Cullin/F-box protein E3 ubiquiti
   1092..1307    -  CDS            tat (fragment): TAT_HV112 - Experimental evidence at protein level: Swiss-Prot protein existence level 1. Extracellular circulating Tat can be endocytosed by surrounding uninfected cells via the binding to several surface receptors such as CD26, CXCR4, heparan sulfate proteoglycans (HSPG) or LDLR. Neurons are rarely infected, but they internalize Tat via their LDLR. Through its interaction with nuclear HATs, Tat is potentially able to control the acetylation-dependent cellular gene expression. Modulates the expression of many cellular genes involved in cell survival, proliferation or in coding for cytokines o
   1521..2096    -  CDS            vif: VIF_HV1BR - Experimental evidence at protein level: Swiss-Prot protein existence level 1. Counteracts the innate antiviral activity of host APOBEC3F and APOBEC3G. Forms a complex with host APOBEC3F and APOBEC3G thus preventing the entry of these lethally hypermutating enzymes into progeny virions. Recruits an active E3 ubiquitin ligase complex composed of elongin BC, CUL5, and RBX2 to induce polyubiquitination of APOBEC3G and APOBEC3F. In turn, they are directed to the 26S proteasome for degradation. Vif interaction with APOBEC3G also blocks its cytidine deaminase activity in a proteasome-inde
   2042..5052    -  CDS            HIV-1 pol (fragment): pol protein from human immunodeficiency virus 1; pol
   4845..6347    -  CDS            HIV-1 gag: gag protein from human immunodeficiency virus 1; gag
   6331..6456    -  misc_feature   HIV-1 Ψ: packaging signal of human immunodeficiency virus type 1
   6503..7136    -  LTR            3' LTR: 3' long terminal repeat (LTR) from HIV-1
   8898..9055    +  CDS            lacZα (fragment): LacZα fragment of β-galactosidase; lacZ fragment
   9086..9514    -  rep_origin     f1 ori (sequence partly withheld): f1 bacteriophage origin of replication; arrow indicates direction of (+) strand synthesis
   9541..9645    +  promoter       AmpR promoter: bla
   9646..10506   +  CDS            AmpR: β-lactamase; bla; confers resistance to ampicillin, carbenicillin, and related antibiotics
  10677..11265   +  rep_origin     ori: high-copy-number ColE1/pMB1/pBR322/pUC origin of replication
  11448..11540   +  CDS            lacI (fragment): lac repressor; lacI; The lac repressor binds to the lac operator to inhibit transcription in E. coli. This inhibition can be relieved by adding lactose or isopropyl-β-D-thiogalactopyranoside (IPTG).
  11553..11574   +  protein_bind   CAP binding site: CAP binding activates transcription in the presence of cAMP. E. coli catabolite activator protein
  11589..11619   +  promoter       lac promoter: promoter for the E. coli lac operon
  11623..11645   +  protein_bind   lac operator (fragment): The lac repressor binds to the lac operator to inhibit transcription in E. coli. This inhibition can be relieved by adding lactose or isopropyl-β-D-thiogalactopyranoside (IPTG). lac repressor encoded by lacI
  11686..11704   +  promoter       T7 promoter: promoter for bacteriophage T7 RNA polymerase
  11707..11742   -  misc_feature   MCS (fragment): pUC18/19 multiple cloning site
  12194..12827   -  LTR            3' LTR: 3' long terminal repeat (LTR) from HIV-1
  12829..13116   -  CDS            nef: NEF_HV1Z2 - Experimental evidence at protein level: Swiss-Prot protein existence level 1. Extracellular Nef protein targets CD4(+) T-lymphocytes for apoptosis by interacting with CXCR4 surface receptors. From Human immunodeficiency virus type 1 group M subtype D (isolate Z2/CDC-Z34) (HIV-1).
  13121..486     -  CDS            env (fragment) (across the origin): ENV_HV1JR - Experimental evidence at protein level: Swiss-Prot protein existence level 1. [Transmembrane protein gp41]: Acts as a class I viral fusion protein. Under the current model, the protein has at least 3 conformational states: pre-fusion native state, pre-hairpin intermediate state, and post-fusion hairpin state. During fusion of viral and target intracellular membranes, the coiled coil regions (heptad repeats) assume a trimer-of-hairpins structure, positioning the fusion peptide in close proximity to the C-terminal region of the ectodomain. The formation of this structure appears to d
