[The description below was written by a language model from this plasmid's Addgene catalogue record and pLannotate feature annotations shown in this document.]
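Description:
SG3ΔENV CA Q67H/N74D is a near-full-length HIV-1 proviral clone (SG3 strain derivative) carried in the pTZ19U phagemid backbone, giving a plasmid of about 14.8 kb. It is propagated in E. coli through a high-copy ColE1/pUC-type origin with ampicillin selection (AmpR, β-lactamase). The backbone also contributes an f1 origin, a lac promoter/operator with lacZα remnants, a T7 promoter and a residual pUC-type polylinker. These elements are vestiges of the cloning vector and play no part in the viral payload.

The feature table shows the provirus on the reverse strand, bounded by two HIV-1 LTRs. Both are auto-labelled "3' LTR", but the one adjacent to the Ψ packaging signal and gag functions as the 5' LTR and drives viral transcription. Between the LTRs lie gag, pol, vif, tat, vpu, env and nef. Env is annotated as two fragments, which fits the recorded premature stop codon that abolishes envelope glycoprotein expression. The clone therefore cannot produce infectious particles on its own. Env-defective proviruses of this type are generally complemented in trans with a separate envelope expression plasmid to make pseudotyped virions limited to a single round of infection, although the record does not describe this use explicitly.

The distinguishing change is a pair of substitutions, Q67H and N74D, in the capsid (CA) domain of Gag, introduced by Gibson cloning. The record does not state the phenotype of these mutations. The associated study concerns how the HIV-1 capsid shields reverse transcripts from cGAS innate immune sensing, so the construct presumably serves as a capsid-mutant comparator in that work.
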