Addgene plasmid #217442: SG3ΔENV CA Q67H/N74D
Purpose: Non-infectious HIV-1 Clone with stop codon in Env (see NIH AIDS Reagent Program Cat #11051) and Q67H/N74D mutations in capsid (CA Q67H/N74D).
Depositing lab: Jarrod Johnson. Depositing organization: University of Utah. Publication: Cell-free assays reveal that the HIV-1 capsid protects reverse transcripts from cGAS immune sensing. Scott TM, Arnold LM, Powers JA, McCann DA, Rowe AB, Christensen DE, Pereira MJ, Zhou W, Torrez RM, Iwasa JH, Kranzusch PJ, Sundquist WI, Johnson JS. PLoS Pathog. 2025 Jan 28;21(1):e1012206. doi: 10.1371/journal.ppat.1012206. PubMed 39874383.
Backbone
  Vector backbone: pTZ19U
  Vector type: Lentiviral
Growth in bacteria
  Bacterial resistance: Ampicillin, 100 μg/mL
  Growth temperature: 37°C
  Growth strain: NEB Stable
  Copy number: High Copy
Gene/Insert
  Gene/Insert name: gag/pol
  Species: HIV-1
  Mutation: CA Q67H,N74D
  Cloning method: Gibson Cloning
Terms and licenses: Academic/Nonprofit Terms; Industry Terms: Not Available to Industry
How to cite: SG3ΔENV CA Q67H/N74D was a gift from Jarrod Johnson (Addgene plasmid # 217442 ; http://n2t.net/addgene:217442 ; RRID:Addgene_217442)
